>Addgene plasmid #12397 | URN | depositor partial sequence | sequence record 7302 | Author sequence
ATGAAAGAAACCGCTGCTGCTAAATTCGAACGCCAGCACATGGACAGCCCAGATCTGGGTTCCACCCCAC
CACATACAGAGCCGAGCCAAGTAGTTCTGATTACCAACATCAACCCGGAGGTTCCAAAAGAAAAACTTCA
GGCGCTGCTTTATGCACTGGCCTCTTCTCAAGGTGATATTTTAGATATTGTAGTTGATTTAAGCGATGAT
AACTCTGGTAAAGCGTATATTGTATTTGCGACGCAAGAATCTGCCCAAGCTTTCGTTGAAGCGTTTCAGG
GGTATCCGTTTCAAGGGAATCCGCTGGTCATTACTTTTTCGGAAACACCGCAAAGTCAAGTTGCTGAAGA
TGGTTCTCTCGAGCACCACCACCACCACCACTGA
