>Addgene plasmid #12397 | URN | addgene partial sequence | sequence record 54559 | T7 5'-TAATACGACTCACTATAGGG-3'
ATTCCCTCTAGAAATAATTTTGTTTAACTTTAAGAAGGAGATATACATATGAAAGAAACCGCTGCTGCTA
AATTCGAACGCCAGCACATGGACAGCCCAGATCTGGGTACCTCCGGTACAACTTTGTTCGTTGCAACCTC
TCCTTACGAGTCCACCACTGATAATGACTTACCGTTCCGCAAAGGTGACAAAATCTGGATTGAAGATAAC
GCACCGGGTGATTACTGGAAAGCCGTTTCATCAACGACAGGCAAAACCGGGTACATTCCTGCAGACAAAA
TTCGCCCAGCAGGCGCTGGTCTCGAGCACCACCACCACCACCACTGAGATCCGGCTGCTAACAAAGCCCG
AAAGGAAGCTGAGTTGGCTGCTGCCACCGCTGAGCAATAACTAGCATAACCCCTTGGGGCCTCTAAACGG
GTCTTGAGGGGTTTTTTGCTGAAAGGAGGAACTATATCCGGATTGGCGAATGGG
[124 nt withheld, positions 475-598]
C
[91 nt withheld, positions 600-690]
A
[49 nt withheld, positions 692-740]
CCTTTGACGTTGGAGTCCACGTTCTTT
[37 nt withheld, positions 768-804]
ACCCTATCTCGGTCTATTCTTTTGATTTATAAGGAATTTTGCCGATTTCGGCCTATTGGTTAAAAAATGA
GCTGATTACAAATTACGCGATTTACAAT
