[The description below was written by a language model from this plasmid's Addgene catalogue record.]
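Description:
URN is a bacterial expression plasmid built on the pET29b(+) backbone (about 5.4 kb without insert) and carrying a 384 bp synthetic gene. It is selected with kanamycin and is recorded as high copy. No feature table is provided, so details such as the origin of replication and the exact cloning sites are not stated in the record. The insert was introduced by restriction enzyme cloning after being obtained as a commercially synthesized gene.

The insert, URN (alternative name U1A), encodes a computationally redesigned version of the U1A protein. Its sequence was generated with RosettaDesign rather than taken from the natural gene, and the record refers to the associated publication for the alignment to wild type. Codon usage was optimized for Escherichia coli. The coding sequence is under the control of the T7 promoter and carries a C-terminal 6xHis tag, which allows purification of the product by immobilized metal affinity chromatography. Because transcription depends on T7 RNA polymerase, protein production requires a host that supplies that polymerase, such as a DE3 lysogen. The record recommends BL21(DE3)pLysS for expression, while an ordinary cloning strain is used for propagation.

The plasmid comes from a large-scale test of computational protein design in which nine globular proteins were completely redesigned and then examined for folding and stability. Its typical use is therefore recombinant production of the redesigned U1A variant in E. coli for biophysical characterization and comparison with the wild-type protein.
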