Addgene plasmid #12397: URN
Depositing lab: David Baker. Depositing organization: University of Washington. Publication: A large scale test of computational protein design: folding and stability of nine completely redesigned globular proteins. Dantas G, Kuhlman B, Callender D, Wong M, Baker D. J Mol Biol. 2003 Sep 12. 332(2):449-60. 10.1016/S0022-2836(03)00888-X PubMed 12948494.
Backbone
  Vector backbone: pet29 b(+)
  Backbone size w/o insert (bp): 5371
  Vector type: Bacterial Expression
Growth in bacteria
  Bacterial resistance: Kanamycin, 50 μg/mL
  Growth temperature: 37°C
  Growth strain: DH5alpha
  Growth instructions: Plasmids are provided in DH5 alpha, but for protein expression, BL21(DE3)pLysS is recommended.
  Copy number: High Copy
Gene/Insert
  Gene/Insert name: URN (alt name: U1A)
  Insert size (bp): 384
  Mutation: RosettaDesign was used to design sequences. Alignment to wild-type can be seen in the article.
  Tag / fusion protein: 6xHis (C terminal on insert)
  Cloning method: Restriction Enzyme
  Sequencing primers: 5′ T7
Terms and licenses: Academic/Nonprofit Terms; Industry Terms: Not Available to Industry
Depositor comments: A synthetic gene which placed the sequence under the control of the T7 promoter, a C-terminal 6X His tag, and codon usage optimized for Escherichia coli was obtained from BlueHeron Biotechnologies. The gene was then subcloned into the pet29 b(+) vector from Novagen.
How to cite: URN was a gift from David Baker (Addgene plasmid # 12397)
